Addgene plasmid #101864: pKAM-BFP-Puro
Purpose: (Empty Backbone) Lentiviral empty backbone, dual BFP and puro markers
Depositing lab: Archibald Perkins. Depositing organization: University of Rochester Medical Center.
Backbone
  Vector backbone: pLV-EF1a-PGK-puro
  Backbone manufacturer: Provided by N. Hathaway (as N103), Crabtree lab
  Vector type: Mammalian Expression, Lentiviral
  Promoter: EF1a
  Selectable markers: Puromycin
Growth in bacteria
  Bacterial resistance: Ampicillin, 100 μg/mL
  Growth temperature: 37°C
  Growth strain: NEB Stable
  Copy number: Unknown
Terms and licenses: Academic/Nonprofit Terms; Industry Terms: Not Available to Industry
Depositor comments: This is a modified version of pLV-EF1a-PGK-Puro. The puro-T2a-BFP marker was inserted from Addgene plasmid #50946. T2a is a linker, causing one RNA to be produced, resulting in two (BFP and puro) polypeptides.
How to cite: pKAM-BFP-Puro was a gift from Archibald Perkins (Addgene plasmid # 101864 ; http://n2t.net/addgene:101864 ; RRID:Addgene_101864)
