[The description below was written by a language model from this plasmid's Addgene catalogue record and pLannotate feature annotations shown in this document.]
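Description:
pKAM-BFP-Puro is an empty HIV-1-based lentiviral backbone for mammalian expression, derived from pLV-EF1a-PGK-puro by replacing the original puromycin marker with a puro-T2A-BFP cassette. It is maintained in E. coli through a high-copy ColE1/pUC-type origin and an ampicillin resistance gene (β-lactamase with its own promoter). Remnants of a lac promoter/operator region and an SV40 poly(A) signal lie in the plasmid backbone outside the viral unit.

The transfer region is bounded by two HIV-1 LTR annotations, each preceded by nef-derived sequence. It contains the Ψ packaging signal with an adjoining gag fragment, the Rev response element for Rev-dependent nuclear export of the genomic RNA, and the cPPT/CTS, which aids nuclear import of the reverse-transcribed genome. Downstream, the human EF-1α core promoter with its intron A is positioned to drive a gene of interest. No coding sequence is annotated between it and the next promoter, consistent with the empty-backbone designation, and the record does not describe the cloning sites available there.

A separate mouse PGK promoter then drives puromycin N-acetyltransferase followed by TagBFP. According to the depositor these are joined by a T2A linker, so one transcript yields two separate polypeptides. The T2A itself is not annotated, but a short gap between the two coding sequences is consistent with it. Transduced cells can therefore be selected with puromycin and also tracked or sorted by blue fluorescence. No WPRE is annotated.

The repository-sequenced and depositor-supplied records differ slightly in length (8,656 versus 8,683 nt) but show the same feature set and order.
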