Features (pLannotate 1.2.2; 22 found; start..end, strand, type, name):
    377..634     +  LTR            5' LTR (truncated): truncated 5' long terminal repeat (LTR) from HIV-1
    681..806     +  misc_feature   HIV-1 Ψ: packaging signal of human immunodeficiency virus type 1
    790..1128    +  CDS            HIV-1 gag (fragment): gag protein from human immunodeficiency virus 1; gag
   1303..1536    +  misc_feature   RRE: The Rev response element (RRE) of HIV-1 allows for Rev-dependent mRNA export from the nucleus to the cytoplasm.
   1913..2013    +  CDS            Rev (fragment): human immunodeficiency virus 1 (HIV-1) Rev protein; rev; enhances nuclear export of unspliced and incompletely spliced viral mRNAs
   2028..2144    +  misc_feature   cPPT/CTS: central polypurine tract and central termination sequence of HIV-1
   2221..2432    +  promoter       EF-1α core promoter: core promoter for human elongation factor EF-1α
   2433..3371    +  intron         EF-1α intron A: intron upstream of the start codon of human EF-1α
   3429..3928    +  promoter       PGK promoter: mouse phosphoglycerate kinase 1 promoter
   3949..4545    +  CDS            PuroR (fragment): puromycin N-acetyltransferase; pac from Streptomyces; confers resistance to puromycin
   4618..5316    +  CDS            TagBFP: TagBFP is a basic (constitutively fluorescent) blue fluorescent protein published in 2008, derived from Entacmaea quadricolor. It is reported to be a very rapidly-maturing monomer with very low acid sensitivity.
   5331..5729    +  CDS            nef (fragment): NEF_HV1BR - Experimental evidence at protein level: Swiss-Prot protein existence level 1. Extracellular Nef protein targets CD4(+) T-lymphocytes for apoptosis by interacting with CXCR4 surface receptors (PubMed:14990729). From Human immunodeficiency virus type 1 group M subtype B (isolate BRU/LAI) (HIV-1).
   5777..6034    +  LTR            5' LTR (truncated): truncated 5' long terminal repeat (LTR) from HIV-1
   6187..6203    -  protein_bind   lac operator: The lac repressor binds to the lac operator to inhibit transcription in E. coli. This inhibition can be relieved by adding lactose or isopropyl-β-D-thiogalactopyranoside (IPTG). lac repressor encoded by lacI
   6211..6241    -  promoter       lac promoter: promoter for the E. coli lac operon
   6256..6277    -  protein_bind   CAP binding site: CAP binding activates transcription in the presence of cAMP. E. coli catabolite activator protein
   6290..6382    -  CDS            lacI (fragment): lac repressor; lacI; The lac repressor binds to the lac operator to inhibit transcription in E. coli. This inhibition can be relieved by adding lactose or isopropyl-β-D-thiogalactopyranoside (IPTG).
   6565..7150    -  rep_origin     ori: high-copy-number ColE1/pMB1/pBR322/pUC origin of replication
   7321..8181    -  CDS            AmpR: β-lactamase; bla; confers resistance to ampicillin, carbenicillin, and related antibiotics
   8182..8286    -  promoter       AmpR promoter: bla
   8334..8468    +  polyA_signal   SV40 poly(A) signal: SV40 polyadenylation signal
   8683..329     +  CDS            nef (fragment) (across the origin): NEF_HV1BR - Experimental evidence at protein level: Swiss-Prot protein existence level 1. Extracellular Nef protein targets CD4(+) T-lymphocytes for apoptosis by interacting with CXCR4 surface receptors (PubMed:14990729). From Human immunodeficiency virus type 1 group M subtype B (isolate BRU/LAI) (HIV-1).
>Addgene plasmid #101864 | pKAM-BFP-Puro | depositor full sequence | sequence record 192712 | pKAM-BFP-Puro sequence 8683 bps
TGGAAGGGCTAATTCACTCCCAAAGAAGACAAGATATCCTTGATCTGTGGATCTACCACACACAAGGCTA
CTTCCCTGATTAGCAGAACTACACACCAGGGCCAGGGGTCAGATATCCACTGACCTTTGGATGGTGCTAC
AAGCTAGTACCAGTTGAGCCAGATAAGGTAGAAGAGGCCAATAAAGGAGAGAACACCAGCTTGTTACACC
CTGTGAGCCTGCATGGGATGGATGACCCGGAGAGAGAAGTGTTAGAGTGGAGGTTTGACAGCCGCCTAGC
ATTTCATCACGTGGCCCGAGAGCTGCATCCGGAGTACTTCAAGAACTGCTGATATCGAGCTTGCTACAAG
GGACTTTCCGCTGGGGACTTTCCAGGGAGGCGTGGCCTGGGCGGGACTGGGGAGTGGCGAGCCCTCAGAT
CCTGCATATAAGCAGCTGCTTTTTGCCTGTACTGGGTCTCTCTGGTTAGACCAGATCTGAGCCTGGGAGC
TCTCTGGCTAACTAGGGAACCCACTGCTTAAGCCTCAATAAAGCTTGCCTTGAGTGCTTCAAGTAGTGTG
TGCCCGTCTGTTGTGTGACTCTGGTAACTAGAGATCCCTCAGACCCTTTTAGTCAGTGTGGAAAATCTCT
AGCAGTGGCGCCCGAACAGGGACTTGAAAGCGAAAGGGAAACCAGAGGAGCTCTCTCGACGCAGGACTCG
GCTTGCTGAAGCGCGCACGGCAAGAGGCGAGGGGCGGCGACTGGTGAGTACGCCAAAAATTTTGACTAGC
GGAGGCTAGAAGGAGAGAGATGGGTGCGAGAGCGTCAGTATTAAGCGGGGGAGAATTAGATCGCGATGGG
AAAAAATTCGGTTAAGGCCAGGGGGAAAGAAAAAATATAAATTAAAACATATAGTATGGGCAAGCAGGGA
GCTAGAACGATTCGCAGTTAATCCTGGCCTGTTAGAAACATCAGAAGGCTGTAGACAAATACTGGGACAG
CTACAACCATCCCTTCAGACAGGATCAGAAGAACTTAGATCATTATATAATACAGTAGCAACCCTCTATT
GTGTGCATCAAAGGATAGAGATAAAAGACACCAAGGAAGCTTTAGACAAGATAGAGGAAGAGCAAAACAA
AAGTAAGACCACCGCACAGCAAGCGGCCGGCCGCTGATCTTCAGACCTGGAGGAGGAGATATGAGGGACA
ATTGGAGAAGTGAATTATATAAATATAAAGTAGTAAAAATTGAACCATTAGGAGTAGCACCCACCAAGGC
AAAGAGAAGAGTGGTGCAGAGAGAAAAAAGAGCAGTGGGAATAGGAGCTTTGTTCCTTGGGTTCTTGGGA
GCAGCAGGAAGCACTATGGGCGCAGCGTCAATGACGCTGACGGTACAGGCCAGACAATTATTGTCTGGTA
TAGTGCAGCAGCAGAACAATTTGCTGAGGGCTATTGAGGCGCAACAGCATCTGTTGCAACTCACAGTCTG
GGGCATCAAGCAGCTCCAGGCAAGAATCCTGGCTGTGGAAAGATACCTAAAGGATCAACAGCTCCTGGGG
ATTTGGGGTTGCTCTGGAAAACTCATTTGCACCACTGCTGTGCCTTGGAATGCTAGTTGGAGTAATAAAT
CTCTGGAACAGATTTGGAATCACACGACCTGGATGGAGTGGGACAGAGAAATTAACAATTACACAAGCTT
AATACACTCCTTAATTGAAGAATCGCAAAACCAGCAAGAAAAGAATGAACAAGAATTATTGGAATTAGAT
AAATGGGCAAGTTTGTGGAATTGGTTTAACATAACAAATTGGCTGTGGTATATAAAATTATTCATAATGA
TAGTAGGAGGCTTGGTAGGTTTAAGAATAGTTTTTGCTGTACTTTCTATAGTGAATAGAGTTAGGCAGGG
ATATTCACCATTATCGTTTCAGACCCACCTCCCAACCCCGAGGGGACCCGACAGGCCCGAAGGAATAGAA
GAAGAAGGTGGAGAGAGAGACAGAGACAGATCCATTCGATTAGTGAACGGATCTCGACGGTATCGCCTTT
AAAAGAAAAGGGGGGATTGGGGGGTACAGTGCAGGGGAAAGAATAGTAGACATAATAGCAACAGACATAC
AAACTAAAGAACTACAAAAACAAATTACAAAAATTCAAAATTTTCGGGTTTATTACAGGGACAGCAGAGA
TCCAGTTTATCGATGAGGCCCTTTCGTCTTCACTCGAGGTGCCCGTCAGTGGGCAGAGCGCACATCGCCC
ACAGTCCCCGAGAAGTTGGGGGGAGGGGTCGGCAATTGAACCGGTGCCTAGAGAAGGTGGCGCGGGGTAA
ACTGGGAAAGTGATGTCGTGTACTGGCTCCGCCTTTTTCCCGAGGGTGGGGGAGAACCGTATATAAGTGC
AGTAGTCGCCGTGAACGTTCTTTTTCGCAACGGGTTTGCCGCCAGAACACAGGTAAGTGCCGTGTGTGGT
TCCCGCGGGCCTGGCCTCTTTACGGGTTATGGCCCTTGCGTGCCTTGAATTACTTCCACCTGGCTGCAGT
ACGTGATTCTTGATCCCGAGCTTCGGGTTGGAAGTGGGTGGGAGAGTTCGAGGCCTTGCGCTTAAGGAGC
CCCTTCGCCTCGTGCTTGAGTTGAGGCCTGGCCTGGGCGCTGGGGCCGCCGCGTGCGAATCTGGTGGCAC
CTTCGCGCCTGTCTCGCTGCTTTCGATAAGTCTCTAGCCATTTAAAATTTTTGATGACCTGCTGCGACGC
TTTTTTTCTGGCAAGATAGTCTTGTAAATGCGGGCCAAGATCTGCACACTGGTATTTCGGTTTTTGGGGC
CGCGGGCGGCGACGGGGCCCGTGCGTCCCAGCGCACATGTTCGGCGAGGCGGGGCCTGCGAGCGCGGCCA
CCGAGAATCGGACGGGGGTAGTCTCAAGCTGGCCGGCCTGCTCTGGTGCCTGGCCTCGCGCCGCCGTGTA
TCGCCCCGCCCTGGGCGGCAAGGCTGGCCCGGTCGGCACCAGTTGCGTGAGCGGAAAGATGGCCGCTTCC
CGGCCCTGCTGCAGGGAGCTCAAAATGGAGGACGCGGCGCTCGGGAGAGCGGGCGGGTGAGTCACCCACA
CAAAGGAAAAGGGCCTTTCCGTCCTCAGCCGTCGCTTCATGTGACTCCACGGAGTACCGGGCGCCGTCCA
GGCACCTCGATTAGTTCTCGAGCTTTTGGAGTACGTCGTCTTTAGGTTGGGGGGAGGGGTTTTATGCGAT
GGAGTTTCCCCACACTGAGTGGGTGGAGACTGAAGTTAGGCCAGCTTGGCACTTGATGTAATTCTCCTTG
GAATTTGCCCTTTTTGAGTTTGGATCTTGGTTCATTCTCAAGCCTCAGACAGTGGTTCAAAGTTTTTTTC
TTCCATTTCAGGTGTCGTGAGGATCCGCGGCCGCGCCGGCTCTAGATCGCGAACGCGTGAATTCTACCGG
GTAGGGGAGGCGCTTTTCCCAAGGCAGTCTGGAGCATGCGCTTTAGCAGCCCCGCTGGGCACTTGGCGCT
ACACAAGTGGCCTCTGGCCTCGCACACATTCCACATCCACCGGTAGGCGCCAACCGGCTCCGTTCTTTGG
TGGCCCCTTCGCGCCACCTTCTACTCCTCCCCTAGTCAGGAAGTTCCCCCCCGCCCCGCAGCTCGCGTCG
TGCAGGACGTGACAAATGGAAGTAGCACGTCTCACTAGTCTCGTGCAGATGGACAGCACCGCTGAGCAAT
GGAAGCGGGTAGGCCTTTGGGGCAGCGGCCAATAGCAGCTTTGCTCCTTCGCTTTCTGGGCTCAGAGGCT
GGGAAGGGGTGGGTCCGGGGGCGGGCTCAGGGGCGGGCTCAGGGGCGGGGCGGGCGCCCGAAGGTCCTCC
GGAGGCCCGGCATTCTGCACGCTTCAAAAGCGCACGTCTGCCGCGCTGTTCTCCTCTTCCTCATCTCCGG
GCCTTTCGACCTGCAGCCCAAGCTTACCATGACCGAGTACAAGCCCACGGTGCGCCTCGCCACCCGCGAC
GACGTCCCCAGGGCCGTACGCACCCTCGCCGCCGCGTTCGCCGACTACCCCGCCACGCGCCACACCGTCG
ATCCGGACCGCCACATCGAGCGGGTCACCGAGCTGCAAGAACTCTTCCTCACGCGCGTCGGGCTCGACAT
CGGCAAGGTGTGGGTCGCGGACGACGGCGCCGCGGTGGCGGTCTGGACCACGCCGGAGAGCGTCGAAGCG
GGGGCGGTGTTCGCCGAGATCGGCCCGCGCATGGCCGAGTTGAGCGGTTCCCGGCTGGCCGCGCAGCAAC
AGATGGAAGGCCTCCTGGCGCCGCACCGGCCCAAGGAGCCCGCGTGGTTCCTGGCCACCGTCGGCGTCTC
GCCCGACCACCAGGGCAAGGGTCTGGGCAGCGCCGTCGTGCTCCCCGGAGTGGAGGCGGCCGAGCGCGCC
GGGGTGCCCGCCTTCCTGGAGACCTCCGCGCCCCGCAACCTCCCCTTCTACGAGCGGCTCGGCTTCACCG
TCACCGCCGACGTCGAGGTGCCCGAAGGACCGCGCACCTGGTGCATGACCCGCAAGCCCGGTGCCGGCGG
CGGGTCCGGAGGAGAGGGCAGAGGAAGTCTCCTAACATGCGGTGACGTGGAGGAGAATCCTGGCCCAATG
AGCGAGCTGATTAAGGAGAACATGCACATGAAGCTGTACATGGAGGGCACCGTGGACAACCATCACTTCA
AGTGCACATCCGAGGGCGAAGGCAAGCCCTACGAGGGCACCCAGACCATGAGAATCAAGGTGGTCGAGGG
CGGCCCTCTCCCCTTCGCCTTCGACATCCTGGCTACTAGCTTCCTCTACGGCAGCAAGACCTTCATCAAC
CACACCCAGGGCATCCCCGACTTCTTCAAGCAGTCCTTCCCTGAGGGCTTCACATGGGAGAGAGTCACCA
CATACGAGGACGGGGGCGTGCTGACCGCTACCCAGGACACCAGCCTCCAGGACGGCTGCCTCATCTACAA
CGTCAAGATCAGAGGGGTGAACTTCACATCCAACGGCCCTGTGATGCAGAAGAAAACACTCGGCTGGGAG
GCCTTCACCGAGACGCTGTACCCCGCTGACGGCGGCCTGGAAGGCAGAAACGACATGGCCCTGAAGCTCG
TGGGCGGGAGCCATCTGATCGCAAACATCAAGACCACATATAGATCCAAGAAACCCGCTAAGAACCTCAA
GATGCCTGGCGTCTACTATGTGGACTACAGACTGGAAAGAATCAAGGAGGCCAACAACGAGACCTACGTC
GAGCAGCACGAGGTGGCAGTGGCCAGATACTGCGACCTCCCTAGCAAACTGGGGCACAAGCTTAATTGAG
CGGCCGCTAGGTACCTTTAAGACCAATGACTTACAAGGCAGCTGTAGATCTTAGCCACTTTTTAAAAGAA
AAGAGGGGACTGGAAGGGCTAATTCACTCCCAACGAAGACAAGATATCCTTGATCTGTGGATCTACCACA
CACAAGGCTACTTCCCTGATTAGCAGAACTACACACCAGGGCCAGGGGTCAGATATCCACTGACCTTTGG
ATGGTGCTACAAGCTAGTACCAGTTGAGCCAGATAAGGTAGAAGAGGCCAATAAAGGAGAGAACACCAGC
TTGTTACACCCTGTGAGCCTGCATGGGATGGATGACCCGGAGAGAGAAGTGTTAGAGTGGAGGTTTGACA
GCCGCCTAGCATTTCATCACGTGGCCCGAGAGCTGCATCCGGAGTACTTCAAGAACTGCTGATATCGAGC
TTGCTACAAGGGACTTTCCGCTGGGGACTTTCCAGGGAGGCGTGGCCTGGGCGGGACTGGGGAGTGGCGA
GCCCTCAGATCCTGCATATAAGCAGCTGCTTTTTGCCTGTACTGGGTCTCTCTGGTTAGACCAGATCTGA
GCCTGGGAGCTCTCTGGCTAACTAGGGAACCCACTGCTTAAGCCTCAATAAAGCTTGCCTTGAGTGCTTC
AAGTAGTGTGTGCCCGTCTGTTGTGTGACTCTGGTAACTAGAGATCCCTCAGACCCTTTTAGTCAGTGTG
GAAAATCTCTAGCAGTAGTAGTTCATGTCATCTTATTATTCAGTATTTATAACTTGCAAAGAAATGAATA
TCAGAGAGTGAGAGGCCTTGACATTGCTAGCGTTTTACCGTCGACCTCTAGCTAGAGCTTGGCGTAATCA
TGGTCATAGCTGTTTCCTGTGTGAAATTGTTATCCGCTCACAATTCCACACAACATACGAGCCGGAAGCA
TAAAGTGTAAAGCCTGGGGTGCCTAATGAGTGAGCTAACTCACATTAATTGCGTTGCGCTCACTGCCCGC
TTTCCAGTCGGGAAACCTGTCGTGCCAGCTGCATTAATGAATCGGCCAACGCGCGGGGAGAGGCGGTTTG
CGTATTGGGCGCTCTTCCGCTTCCTCGCTCACTGACTCGCTGCGCTCGGTCGTTCGGCTGCGGCGAGCGG
TATCAGCTCACTCAAAGGCGGTAATACGGTTATCCACAGAATCAGGGGATAACGCAGGAAAGAACATGTG
AGCAAAAGGCCAGCAAAAGGCCAGGAACCGTAAAAAGGCCGCGTTGCTGGCGTTTTTCCATAGGCTCCGC
CCCCCTGACGAGCATCACAAAAATCGACGCTCAAGTCAGAGGTGGCGAAACCCGACAGGACTATAAAGAT
ACCAGGCGTTTCCCCCTGGAAGCTCCCTCGTGCGCTCTCCTGTTCCGACCCTGCCGCTTACCGGATACCT
GTCCGCCTTTCTCCCTTCGGGAAGCGTGGCGCTTTCTCATAGCTCACGCTGTAGGTATCTCAGTTCGGTG
TAGGTCGTTCGCTCCAAGCTGGGCTGTGTGCACGAACCCCCCGTTCAGCCCGACCGCTGCGCCTTATCCG
GTAACTATCGTCTTGAGTCCAACCCGGTAAGACACGACTTATCGCCACTGGCAGCAGCCACTGGTAACAG
GATTAGCAGAGCGAGGTATGTAGGCGGTGCTACAGAGTTCTTGAAGTGGTGGCCTAACTACGGCTACACT
AGAAGAACAGTATTTGGTATCTGCGCTCTGCTGAAGCCAGTTACCTTCGGAAAAAGAGTTGGTAGCTCTT
GATCCGGCAAACAAACCACCGCTGGTAGCGGTTTTTTTGTTTGCAAGCAGCAGATTACGCGCAGAAAAAA
AGGATCTCAAGAAGATCCTTTGATCTTTTCTACGGGGTCTGACGCTCAGTGGAACGAAAACTCACGTTAA
GGGATTTTGGTCATGAGATTATCAAAAAGGATCTTCACCTAGATCCTTTTAAATTAAAAATGAAGTTTTA
AATCAATCTAAAGTATATATGAGTAAACTTGGTCTGACAGTTACCAATGCTTAATCAGTGAGGCACCTAT
CTCAGCGATCTGTCTATTTCGTTCATCCATAGTTGCCTGACTCCCCGTCGTGTAGATAACTACGATACGG
GAGGGCTTACCATCTGGCCCCAGTGCTGCAATGATACCGCGAGACCCACGCTCACCGGCTCCAGATTTAT
CAGCAATAAACCAGCCAGCCGGAAGGGCCGAGCGCAGAAGTGGTCCTGCAACTTTATCCGCCTCCATCCA
GTCTATTAATTGTTGCCGGGAAGCTAGAGTAAGTAGTTCGCCAGTTAATAGTTTGCGCAACGTTGTTGCC
ATTGCTACAGGCATCGTGGTGTCACGCTCGTCGTTTGGTATGGCTTCATTCAGCTCCGGTTCCCAACGAT
CAAGGCGAGTTACATGATCCCCCATGTTGTGCAAAAAAGCGGTTAGCTCCTTCGGTCCTCCGATCGTTGT
CAGAAGTAAGTTGGCCGCAGTGTTATCACTCATGGTTATGGCAGCACTGCATAATTCTCTTACTGTCATG
CCATCCGTAAGATGCTTTTCTGTGACTGGTGAGTACTCAACCAAGTCATTCTGAGAATAGTGTATGCGGC
GACCGAGTTGCTCTTGCCCGGCGTCAATACGGGATAATACCGCGCCACATAGCAGAACTTTAAAAGTGCT
CATCATTGGAAAACGTTCTTCGGGGCGAAAACTCTCAAGGATCTTACCGCTGTTGAGATCCAGTTCGATG
TAACCCACTCGTGCACCCAACTGATCTTCAGCATCTTTTACTTTCACCAGCGTTTCTGGGTGAGCAAAAA
CAGGAAGGCAAAATGCCGCAAAAAAGGGAATAAGGGCGACACGGAAATGTTGAATACTCATACTCTTCCT
TTTTCAATATTATTGAAGCATTTATCAGGGTTATTGTCTCATGAGCGGATACATATTTGAATGTATTTAG
AAAAATAAACAAATAGGGGTTCCGCGCACATTTCCCCGAAAAGTGCCACCTGACGTCGACGGATCGGGAG
ATCAACTTGTTTATTGCAGCTTATAATGGTTACAAATAAAGCAATAGCATCACAAATTTCACAAATAAAG
CATTTTTTTCACTGCATTCTAGTTGTGGTTTGTCCAAACTCATCAATGTATCTTATCATGTCTGGATCAA
CTGGATAACTCAAGCTAACCAAAATCATCCCAAACTTCCCACCCCATACCCTATTACCACTGCCAATTAC
CTAGTGGTTTCATTTACTCTAAACCTGTGATTCCTCTGAATTATTTTCATTTTAAAGAAATTGTATTTGT
TAAATATGTACTACAAACTTAGTAGTTTTTAAAGAAATTGTATTTGTTAAATATGTACTACAAACTTAGT
AGT
