Features (pLannotate 1.2.2; 22 found; start..end, strand, type, name):
    376..633     +  LTR            5' LTR (truncated): truncated 5' long terminal repeat (LTR) from HIV-1
    680..805     +  misc_feature   HIV-1 Ψ: packaging signal of human immunodeficiency virus type 1
    789..1127    +  CDS            HIV-1 gag (fragment): gag protein from human immunodeficiency virus 1; gag
   1302..1535    +  misc_feature   RRE: The Rev response element (RRE) of HIV-1 allows for Rev-dependent mRNA export from the nucleus to the cytoplasm.
   1912..2012    +  CDS            Rev (fragment): human immunodeficiency virus 1 (HIV-1) Rev protein; rev; enhances nuclear export of unspliced and incompletely spliced viral mRNAs
   2027..2142    +  misc_feature   cPPT/CTS: central polypurine tract and central termination sequence of HIV-1 (lacking the first T)
   2220..2431    +  promoter       EF-1α core promoter: core promoter for human elongation factor EF-1α
   2432..3370    +  intron         EF-1α intron A: intron upstream of the start codon of human EF-1α
   3428..3927    +  promoter       PGK promoter: mouse phosphoglycerate kinase 1 promoter
   3967..4563    +  CDS            PuroR (fragment): puromycin N-acetyltransferase; pac from Streptomyces; confers resistance to puromycin
   4636..5334    +  CDS            TagBFP: TagBFP is a basic (constitutively fluorescent) blue fluorescent protein published in 2008, derived from Entacmaea quadricolor. It is reported to be a very rapidly-maturing monomer with very low acid sensitivity.
   5349..5747    +  CDS            nef (fragment): NEF_HV1BR - Experimental evidence at protein level: Swiss-Prot protein existence level 1. Extracellular Nef protein targets CD4(+) T-lymphocytes for apoptosis by interacting with CXCR4 surface receptors (PubMed:14990729). From Human immunodeficiency virus type 1 group M subtype B (isolate BRU/LAI) (HIV-1).
   5795..6052    +  LTR            5' LTR (truncated): truncated 5' long terminal repeat (LTR) from HIV-1
   6204..6220    -  protein_bind   lac operator: The lac repressor binds to the lac operator to inhibit transcription in E. coli. This inhibition can be relieved by adding lactose or isopropyl-β-D-thiogalactopyranoside (IPTG). lac repressor encoded by lacI
   6228..6258    -  promoter       lac promoter: promoter for the E. coli lac operon
   6273..6294    -  protein_bind   CAP binding site: CAP binding activates transcription in the presence of cAMP. E. coli catabolite activator protein
   6307..6399    -  CDS            lacI (fragment): lac repressor; lacI; The lac repressor binds to the lac operator to inhibit transcription in E. coli. This inhibition can be relieved by adding lactose or isopropyl-β-D-thiogalactopyranoside (IPTG).
   6582..7170    -  rep_origin     ori: high-copy-number ColE1/pMB1/pBR322/pUC origin of replication
   7341..8201    -  CDS            AmpR: β-lactamase; bla; confers resistance to ampicillin, carbenicillin, and related antibiotics
   8202..8306    -  promoter       AmpR promoter: bla
   8354..8488    +  polyA_signal   SV40 poly(A) signal: SV40 polyadenylation signal
   8655..328     +  CDS            nef (fragment) (across the origin): NEF_HV1BR - Experimental evidence at protein level: Swiss-Prot protein existence level 1. Extracellular Nef protein targets CD4(+) T-lymphocytes for apoptosis by interacting with CXCR4 surface receptors (PubMed:14990729). From Human immunodeficiency virus type 1 group M subtype B (isolate BRU/LAI) (HIV-1).
>Addgene plasmid #101864 | pKAM-BFP-Puro | addgene full sequence | sequence record 211112 | Addgene NGS Result
GGAAGGGCTAATTCACTCCCAAAGAAGACAAGATATCCTTGATCTGTGGATCTACCACACACAAGGCTAC
TTCCCTGATTAGCAGAACTACACACCAGGGCCAGGGGTCAGATATCCACTGACCTTTGGATGGTGCTACA
AGCTAGTACCAGTTGAGCCAGATAAGGTAGAAGAGGCCAATAAAGGAGAGAACACCAGCTTGTTACACCC
TGTGAGCCTGCATGGGATGGATGACCCGGAGAGAGAAGTGTTAGAGTGGAGGTTTGACAGCCGCCTAGCA
TTTCATCACGTGGCCCGAGAGCTGCATCCGGAGTACTTCAAGAACTGCTGATATCGAGCTTGCTACAAGG
GACTTTCCGCTGGGGACTTTCCAGGGAGGCGTGGCCTGGGCGGGACTGGGGAGTGGCGAGCCCTCAGATC
CTGCATATAAGCAGCTGCTTTTTGCCTGTACTGGGTCTCTCTGGTTAGACCAGATCTGAGCCTGGGAGCT
CTCTGGCTAACTAGGGAACCCACTGCTTAAGCCTCAATAAAGCTTGCCTTGAGTGCTTCAAGTAGTGTGT
GCCCGTCTGTTGTGTGACTCTGGTAACTAGAGATCCCTCAGACCCTTTTAGTCAGTGTGGAAAATCTCTA
GCAGTGGCGCCCGAACAGGGACTTGAAAGCGAAAGGGAAACCAGAGGAGCTCTCTCGACGCAGGACTCGG
CTTGCTGAAGCGCGCACGGCAAGAGGCGAGGGGCGGCGACTGGTGAGTACGCCAAAAATTTTGACTAGCG
GAGGCTAGAAGGAGAGAGATGGGTGCGAGAGCGTCAGTATTAAGCGGGGGAGAATTAGATCGCGATGGGA
AAAAATTCGGTTAAGGCCAGGGGGAAAGAAAAAATATAAATTAAAACATATAGTATGGGCAAGCAGGGAG
CTAGAACGATTCGCAGTTAATCCTGGCCTGTTAGAAACATCAGAAGGCTGTAGACAAATACTGGGACAGC
TACAACCATCCCTTCAGACAGGATCAGAAGAACTTAGATCATTATATAATACAGTAGCAACCCTCTATTG
TGTGCATCAAAGGATAGAGATAAAAGACACCAAGGAAGCTTTAGACAAGATAGAGGAAGAGCAAAACAAA
AGTAAGACCACCGCACAGCAAGCGGCCGGCCGCTGATCTTCAGACCTGGAGGAGGAGATATGAGGGACAA
TTGGAGAAGTGAATTATATAAATATAAAGTAGTAAAAATTGAACCATTAGGAGTAGCACCCACCAAGGCA
AAGAGAAGAGTGGTGCAGAGAGAAAAAAGAGCAGTGGGAATAGGAGCTTTGTTCCTTGGGTTCTTGGGAG
CAGCAGGAAGCACTATGGGCGCAGCGTCAATGACGCTGACGGTACAGGCCAGACAATTATTGTCTGGTAT
AGTGCAGCAGCAGAACAATTTGCTGAGGGCTATTGAGGCGCAACAGCATCTGTTGCAACTCACAGTCTGG
GGCATCAAGCAGCTCCAGGCAAGAATCCTGGCTGTGGAAAGATACCTAAAGGATCAACAGCTCCTGGGGA
TTTGGGGTTGCTCTGGAAAACTCATTTGCACCACTGCTGTGCCTTGGAATGCTAGTTGGAGTAATAAATC
TCTGGAACAGATTTGGAATCACACGACCTGGATGGAGTGGGACAGAGAAATTAACAATTACACAAGCTTA
ATACACTCCTTAATTGAAGAATCGCAAAACCAGCAAGAAAAGAATGAACAAGAATTATTGGAATTAGATA
AATGGGCAAGTTTGTGGAATTGGTTTAACATAACAAATTGGCTGTGGTATATAAAATTATTCATAATGAT
AGTAGGAGGCTTGGTAGGTTTAAGAATAGTTTTTGCTGTACTTTCTATAGTGAATAGAGTTAGGCAGGGA
TATTCACCATTATCGTTTCAGACCCACCTCCCAACCCCGAGGGGACCCGACAGGCCCGAAGGAATAGAAG
AAGAAGGTGGAGAGAGAGACAGAGACAGATCCATTCGATTAGTGAACGGATCTCGACGGTATCGCCTTTA
AAAGAAAAGGGGGGATTGGGGGGTACAGTGCAGGGGAAAGAATAGTAGACATAATAGCAACAGACATACA
AACTAAAGAATTACAAAAACAAATTACAAAAATTCAAAATTTTCGGGTTTATTACAGGGACAGCAGAGAT
CCAGTTTATCGATGAGGCCCTTTCGTCTTCACTCGAGGTGCCCGTCAGTGGGCAGAGCGCACATCGCCCA
CAGTCCCCGAGAAGTTGGGGGGAGGGGTCGGCAATTGAACCGGTGCCTAGAGAAGGTGGCGCGGGGTAAA
CTGGGAAAGTGATGTCGTGTACTGGCTCCGCCTTTTTCCCGAGGGTGGGGGAGAACCGTATATAAGTGCA
GTAGTCGCCGTGAACGTTCTTTTTCGCAACGGGTTTGCCGCCAGAACACAGGTAAGTGCCGTGTGTGGTT
CCCGCGGGCCTGGCCTCTTTACGGGTTATGGCCCTTGCGTGCCTTGAATTACTTCCACCTGGCTGCAGTA
CGTGATTCTTGATCCCGAGCTTCGGGTTGGAAGTGGGTGGGAGAGTTCGAGGCCTTGCGCTTAAGGAGCC
CCTTCGCCTCGTGCTTGAGTTGAGGCCTGGCCTGGGCGCTGGGGCCGCCGCGTGCGAATCTGGTGGCACC
TTCGCGCCTGTCTCGCTGCTTTCGATAAGTCTCTAGCCATTTAAAATTTTTGATGACCTGCTGCGACGCT
TTTTTTCTGGCAAGATAGTCTTGTAAATGCGGGCCAAGATCTGCACACTGGTATTTCGGTTTTTGGGGCC
GCGGGCGGCGACGGGGCCCGTGCGTCCCAGCGCACATGTTCGGCGAGGCGGGGCCTGCGAGCGCGGCCAC
CGAGAATCGGACGGGGGTAGTCTCAAGCTGGCCGGCCTGCTCTGGTGCCTGGCCTCGCGCCGCCGTGTAT
CGCCCCGCCCTGGGCGGCAAGGCTGGCCCGGTCGGCACCAGTTGCGTGAGCGGAAAGATGGCCGCTTCCC
GGCCCTGCTGCAGGGAGCTCAAAATGGAGGACGCGGCGCTCGGGAGAGCGGGCGGGTGAGTCACCCACAC
AAAGGAAAAGGGCCTTTCCGTCCTCAGCCGTCGCTTCATGTGACTCCACGGAGTACCGGGCGCCGTCCAG
GCACCTCGATTAGTTCTCGAGCTTTTGGAGTACGTCGTCTTTAGGTTGGGGGGAGGGGTTTTATGCGATG
GAGTTTCCCCACACTGAGTGGGTGGAGACTGAAGTTAGGCCAGCTTGGCACTTGATGTAATTCTCCTTGG
AATTTGCCCTTTTTGAGTTTGGATCTTGGTTCATTCTCAAGCCTCAGACAGTGGTTCAAAGTTTTTTTCT
TCCATTTCAGGTGTCGTGAGGATCCGCGGCCGCGCCGGCTCTAGATCGCGAACGCGTGAATTCTACCGGG
TAGGGGAGGCGCTTTTCCCAAGGCAGTCTGGAGCATGCGCTTTAGCAGCCCCGCTGGGCACTTGGCGCTA
CACAAGTGGCCTCTGGCCTCGCACACATTCCACATCCACCGGTAGGCGCCAACCGGCTCCGTTCTTTGGT
GGCCCCTTCGCGCCACCTTCTACTCCTCCCCTAGTCAGGAAGTTCCCCCCCGCCCCGCAGCTCGCGTCGT
GCAGGACGTGACAAATGGAAGTAGCACGTCTCACTAGTCTCGTGCAGATGGACAGCACCGCTGAGCAATG
GAAGCGGGTAGGCCTTTGGGGCAGCGGCCAATAGCAGCTTTGCTCCTTCGCTTTCTGGGCTCAGAGGCTG
GGAAGGGGTGGGTCCGGGGGCGGGCTCAGGGGCGGGCTCAGGGGCGGGGCGGGCGCCCGAAGGTCCTCCG
GAGGCCCGGCATTCTGCACGCTTCAAAAGCGCACGTCTGCCGCGCTGTTCTCCTCTTCCTCATCTCCGGG
CCTTTCGACCTGCATCCATCTAGATCTCGAGCAGCTGAAGCTTACCATGACCGAGTACAAGCCCACGGTG
CGCCTCGCCACCCGCGACGACGTCCCCAGGGCCGTACGCACCCTCGCCGCCGCGTTCGCCGACTACCCCG
CCACGCGCCACACCGTCGATCCGGACCGCCACATCGAGCGGGTCACCGAGCTGCAAGAACTCTTCCTCAC
GCGCGTCGGGCTCGACATCGGCAAGGTGTGGGTCGCGGACGACGGCGCCGCGGTGGCGGTCTGGACCACG
CCGGAGAGCGTCGAAGCGGGGGCGGTGTTCGCCGAGATCGGCCCGCGCATGGCCGAGTTGAGCGGTTCCC
GGCTGGCCGCGCAGCAACAGATGGAAGGCCTCCTGGCGCCGCACCGGCCCAAGGAGCCCGCGTGGTTCCT
GGCCACCGTCGGCGTCTCGCCCGACCACCAGGGCAAGGGTCTGGGCAGCGCCGTCGTGCTCCCCGGAGTG
GAGGCGGCCGAGCGCGCCGGGGTGCCCGCCTTCCTGGAGACCTCCGCGCCCCGCAACCTCCCCTTCTACG
AGCGGCTCGGCTTCACCGTCACCGCCGACGTCGAGGTGCCCGAAGGACCGCGCACCTGGTGCATGACCCG
CAAGCCCGGTGCCGGCGGCGGGTCCGGAGGAGAGGGCAGAGGAAGTCTCCTAACATGCGGTGACGTGGAG
GAGAATCCTGGCCCAATGAGCGAGCTGATTAAGGAGAACATGCACATGAAGCTGTACATGGAGGGCACCG
TGGACAACCATCACTTCAAGTGCACATCCGAGGGCGAAGGCAAGCCCTACGAGGGCACCCAGACCATGAG
AATCAAGGTGGTCGAGGGCGGCCCTCTCCCCTTCGCCTTCGACATCCTGGCTACTAGCTTCCTCTACGGC
AGCAAGACCTTCATCAACCACACCCAGGGCATCCCCGACTTCTTCAAGCAGTCCTTCCCTGAGGGCTTCA
CATGGGAGAGAGTCACCACATACGAGGACGGGGGCGTGCTGACCGCTACCCAGGACACCAGCCTCCAGGA
CGGCTGCCTCATCTACAACGTCAAGATCAGAGGGGTGAACTTCACATCCAACGGCCCTGTGATGCAGAAG
AAAACACTCGGCTGGGAGGCCTTCACCGAGACGCTGTACCCCGCTGACGGCGGCCTGGAAGGCAGAAACG
ACATGGCCCTGAAGCTCGTGGGCGGGAGCCATCTGATCGCAAACATCAAGACCACATATAGATCCAAGAA
ACCCGCTAAGAACCTCAAGATGCCTGGCGTCTACTATGTGGACTACAGACTGGAAAGAATCAAGGAGGCC
AACAACGAGACCTACGTCGAGCAGCACGAGGTGGCAGTGGCCAGATACTGCGACCTCCCTAGCAAACTGG
GGCACAAGCTTAATTGAGCGGCCGCTAGGTACCTTTAAGACCAATGACTTACAAGGCAGCTGTAGATCTT
AGCCACTTTTTAAAAGAAAAGAGGGGACTGGAAGGGCTAATTCACTCCCAACGAAGACAAGATATCCTTG
ATCTGTGGATCTACCACACACAAGGCTACTTCCCTGATTAGCAGAACTACACACCAGGGCCAGGGGTCAG
ATATCCACTGACCTTTGGATGGTGCTACAAGCTAGTACCAGTTGAGCCAGATAAGGTAGAAGAGGCCAAT
AAAGGAGAGAACACCAGCTTGTTACACCCTGTGAGCCTGCATGGGATGGATGACCCGGAGAGAGAAGTGT
TAGAGTGGAGGTTTGACAGCCGCCTAGCATTTCATCACGTGGCCCGAGAGCTGCATCCGGAGTACTTCAA
GAACTGCTGATATCGAGCTTGCTACAAGGGACTTTCCGCTGGGGACTTTCCAGGGAGGCGTGGCCTGGGC
GGGACTGGGGAGTGGCGAGCCCTCAGATCCTGCATATAAGCAGCTGCTTTTTGCCTGTACTGGGTCTCTC
TGGTTAGACCAGATCTGAGCCTGGGAGCTCTCTGGCTAACTAGGGAACCCACTGCTTAAGCCTCAATAAA
GCTTGCCTTGAGTGCTTCAAGTAGTGTGTGCCCGTCTGTTGTGTGACTCTGGTAACTAGAGATCCCTCAG
ACCCTTTTAGTCAGTGTGGAAAATCTCTAGCAGTAGTAGTTCATGTCATCTTATTATTCAGTATTTATAA
CTTGCAAAGAAATGAATATCAGAGAGTGAGAGGCCTTGACATTGCTAGCGTTTACCGTCGACCTCTAGCT
AGAGCTTGGCGTAATCATGGTCATAGCTGTTTCCTGTGTGAAATTGTTATCCGCTCACAATTCCACACAA
CATACGAGCCGGAAGCATAAAGTGTAAAGCCTGGGGTGCCTAATGAGTGAGCTAACTCACATTAATTGCG
TTGCGCTCACTGCCCGCTTTCCAGTCGGGAAACCTGTCGTGCCAGCTGCATTAATGAATCGGCCAACGCG
CGGGGAGAGGCGGTTTGCGTATTGGGCGCTCTTCCGCTTCCTCGCTCACTGACTCGCTGCGCTCGGTCGT
TCGGCTGCGGCGAGCGGTATCAGCTCACTCAAAGGCGGTAATACGGTTATCCACAGAATCAGGGGATAAC
GCAGGAAAGAACATGTGAGCAAAAGGCCAGCAAAAGGCCAGGAACCGTAAAAAGGCCGCGTTGCTGGCGT
TTTTCCATAGGCTCCGCCCCCCTGACGAGCATCACAAAAATCGACGCTCAAGTCAGAGGTGGCGAAACCC
GACAGGACTATAAAGATACCAGGCGTTTCCCCCTGGAAGCTCCCTCGTGCGCTCTCCTGTTCCGACCCTG
CCGCTTACCGGATACCTGTCCGCCTTTCTCCCTTCGGGAAGCGTGGCGCTTTCTCATAGCTCACGCTGTA
GGTATCTCAGTTCGGTGTAGGTCGTTCGCTCCAAGCTGGGCTGTGTGCACGAACCCCCCGTTCAGCCCGA
CCGCTGCGCCTTATCCGGTAACTATCGTCTTGAGTCCAACCCGGTAAGACACGACTTATCGCCACTGGCA
GCAGCCACTGGTAACAGGATTAGCAGAGCGAGGTATGTAGGCGGTGCTACAGAGTTCTTGAAGTGGTGGC
CTAACTACGGCTACACTAGAAGAACAGTATTTGGTATCTGCGCTCTGCTGAAGCCAGTTACCTTCGGAAA
AAGAGTTGGTAGCTCTTGATCCGGCAAACAAACCACCGCTGGTAGCGGTGGTTTTTTTGTTTGCAAGCAG
CAGATTACGCGCAGAAAAAAAGGATCTCAAGAAGATCCTTTGATCTTTTCTACGGGGTCTGACGCTCAGT
GGAACGAAAACTCACGTTAAGGGATTTTGGTCATGAGATTATCAAAAAGGATCTTCACCTAGATCCTTTT
AAATTAAAAATGAAGTTTTAAATCAATCTAAAGTATATATGAGTAAACTTGGTCTGACAGTTACCAATGC
TTAATCAGTGAGGCACCTATCTCAGCGATCTGTCTATTTCGTTCATCCATAGTTGCCTGACTCCCCGTCG
TGTAGATAACTACGATACGGGAGGGCTTACCATCTGGCCCCAGTGCTGCAATGATACCGCGAGACCCACG
CTCACCGGCTCCAGATTTATCAGCAATAAACCAGCCAGCCGGAAGGGCCGAGCGCAGAAGTGGTCCTGCA
ACTTTATCCGCCTCCATCCAGTCTATTAATTGTTGCCGGGAAGCTAGAGTAAGTAGTTCGCCAGTTAATA
GTTTGCGCAACGTTGTTGCCATTGCTACAGGCATCGTGGTGTCACGCTCGTCGTTTGGTATGGCTTCATT
CAGCTCCGGTTCCCAACGATCAAGGCGAGTTACATGATCCCCCATGTTGTGCAAAAAAGCGGTTAGCTCC
TTCGGTCCTCCGATCGTTGTCAGAAGTAAGTTGGCCGCAGTGTTATCACTCATGGTTATGGCAGCACTGC
ATAATTCTCTTACTGTCATGCCATCCGTAAGATGCTTTTCTGTGACTGGTGAGTACTCAACCAAGTCATT
CTGAGAATAGTGTATGCGGCGACCGAGTTGCTCTTGCCCGGCGTCAATACGGGATAATACCGCGCCACAT
AGCAGAACTTTAAAAGTGCTCATCATTGGAAAACGTTCTTCGGGGCGAAAACTCTCAAGGATCTTACCGC
TGTTGAGATCCAGTTCGATGTAACCCACTCGTGCACCCAACTGATCTTCAGCATCTTTTACTTTCACCAG
CGTTTCTGGGTGAGCAAAAACAGGAAGGCAAAATGCCGCAAAAAAGGGAATAAGGGCGACACGGAAATGT
TGAATACTCATACTCTTCCTTTTTCAATATTATTGAAGCATTTATCAGGGTTATTGTCTCATGAGCGGAT
ACATATTTGAATGTATTTAGAAAAATAAACAAATAGGGGTTCCGCGCACATTTCCCCGAAAAGTGCCACC
TGACGTCGACGGATCGGGAGATCAACTTGTTTATTGCAGCTTATAATGGTTACAAATAAAGCAATAGCAT
CACAAATTTCACAAATAAAGCATTTTTTTCACTGCATTCTAGTTGTGGTTTGTCCAAACTCATCAATGTA
TCTTATCATGTCTGGATCAACTGGATAACTCAAGCTAACCAAAATCATCCCAAACTTCCCACCCCATACC
CTATTACCACTGCCAATTACCTGTGGTTTCATTTACTCTAAACCTGTGATTCCTCTGAATTATTTTCATT
TTAAAGAAATTGTATTTGTTAAATATGTACTACAAACTTAGTAGTT
